>Addgene plasmid #227109 | pAAV_ER-RE_MLPmin_BC1063-luc2 | addgene full sequence | sequence record 454374 | Addgene NGS Result
TAGCTGCGCGCTCGCTCGCTCACTGAGGCCGCCCGGGCAAAGCCCGGGCGTCGGGCGACCTTTGGTCGCC
CGGCCTCAGTGAGCGAGCGAGCGCGCAGAGAGGGAGTGGCCAACTCCATCACTAGGGGTTCCTTGTAGTT
AATGATTAACCCGCCATGCTACTTATCTACGTAGCCATGCTCTAGGTACCTTCTTCAAGGACGACGGCAA
CTACAAGACCCGCGCCGAGGTGAAGTTCGAGGGCGACACCCTGGTGAACCGCATCGAGCTGAAGGGCATC
GACTTCAAGGAGGACGGCAACATCCTGGGGCACAAGCTGGAGTACAACTACAACAGCCACAACGTCCATA
TCATGGCCGACAAGCAGAAGAACGGCATCAAGGTGAACTTCAAGATCCGCCACAACATCGAGGACGGCAG
CGTGCAGCTCGCCGACCACTCATATGTACTCGAGTTGTCGACGGTATCGATAAGCTTGATATCACAAGTT
TGTACAAAAAAGCAGGCTGGCCCAGGTCACCCTGACCTGGCCCAGGTCATCCTGACCTGGCCCAGGTCAT
TCTGACCTGGCCCAGGTCACCCTGACCTACGCGTGGCCTCGCCTGCAGGGGCCCAGGTCACCCTGACCTG
GCCCAGGTCATCCTGACCTGGCCCAGGTCATTCTGACCTGGCCCAGGTCACCCTGACCTGGCCTCCTGCA
GGAGGCGGCCGGCCCAGGTCACCCTGACCTGGCCCAGGTCATCCTGACCTGGCCCAGGTCATTCTGACCT
GGCCCAGGTCACCCTGACCTCAACTTTTCTATACAAAGTTGGCAAGTGCAGGTGCCAGAACATTTCTCTG
GCCTAACTGGAAGACGCTAGCGGGGGGCTATAAAAGGGGGTGGGGGCGTTCGTCCTCACTCTAGATCTGC
GATCTAAGTAAGCTTGGCAATCCGGTACTGTTGGTAAAGCCCAACTTTGTATAATAAAGTTGAGCTAGTT
GCTAAGTCTGCCGAGTAGAATTAACCCTCACTAAAGGGTAGGTGACACTATATCAATCATACTATCAACA
TTGTCGCTCTACATTTACACATTTACACATCCTATAGTGAGTCGTATTAGTAGACGCGAGTCAATGCATG
TACGACAGCTTTCTTGTACAAAGTGGTGATATCGAATTCCTGCAGCCCGGGGGATCCGCCCGGGCTAGAG
CGGCCGCCACCGCGGTGGAGCTCGCGACTAGTGACGCCACCATGGAAGATGCCAAAAACATTAAGAAGGG
CCCAGCGCCATTCTACCCACTCGAAGACGGGACCGCCGGCGAGCAGCTGCACAAAGCCATGAAGCGCTAC
GCCCTGGTGCCTGGCACCATCGCCTTTACCGACGCACATATCGAGGTGGACATTACCTACGCCGAGTACT
TCGAGATGAGCGTTCGGCTGGCAGAAGCTATGAAGCGCTATGGGCTGAATACAAACCATCGGATCGTGGT
GTGCAGCGAGAATAGCTTGCAGTTCTTCATGCCCGTGTTGGGTGCCCTGTTCATCGGTGTGGCTGTGGCC
CCAGCTAACGACATCTACAACGAGCGCGAGCTGCTGAACAGCATGGGCATCAGCCAGCCCACCGTCGTAT
TCGTGAGCAAGAAAGGGCTGCAAAAGATCCTCAACGTGCAAAAGAAGCTACCGATCATACAAAAGATCAT
CATCATGGATAGCAAGACCGACTACCAGGGCTTCCAAAGCATGTACACCTTCGTGACTTCCCATTTGCCA
CCCGGCTTCAACGAGTACGACTTCGTGCCCGAGAGCTTCGACCGGGACAAAACCATCGCCCTGATCATGA
ACAGTAGTGGCAGTACCGGATTGCCCAAGGGCGTAGCCCTACCGCACCGCACCGCTTGTGTCCGATTCAG
TCATGCCCGCGACCCCATCTTCGGCAACCAGATCATCCCCGACACCGCTATCCTCAGCGTGGTGCCATTT
CACCACGGCTTCGGCATGTTCACCACGCTGGGCTACTTGATCTGCGGCTTTCGGGTCGTGCTCATGTACC
GCTTCGAGGAGGAGCTATTCTTGCGCAGCTTGCAAGACTATAAGATTCAATCTGCCCTGCTGGTGCCCAC
ACTATTTAGCTTCTTCGCTAAGAGCACTCTCATCGACAAGTACGACCTAAGCAACTTGCACGAGATCGCC
AGCGGCGGGGCGCCGCTCAGCAAGGAGGTAGGTGAGGCCGTGGCCAAACGCTTCCACCTACCAGGCATCC
GCCAGGGCTACGGCCTGACAGAAACAACCAGCGCCATTCTGATCACCCCCGAAGGGGACGACAAGCCTGG
CGCAGTAGGCAAGGTGGTGCCCTTCTTCGAGGCTAAGGTGGTGGACTTGGACACCGGTAAGACACTGGGT
GTGAACCAGCGCGGCGAGCTGTGCGTCCGTGGCCCCATGATCATGAGCGGCTACGTTAACAACCCCGAGG
CTACAAACGCTCTCATCGACAAGGACGGCTGGCTGCACAGCGGCGACATCGCCTACTGGGACGAGGACGA
GCACTTCTTCATCGTGGACCGGCTGAAGAGCCTGATCAAATACAAGGGCTACCAGGTAGCCCCAGCCGAA
CTGGAGAGCATCCTGCTGCAACACCCCAACATCTTCGACGCCGGGGTCGCCGGCCTGCCCGACGACGATG
CCGGCGAGCTGCCCGCCGCAGTCGTCGTGCTGGAACACGGTAAAACCATAACCGAGAAGGAGATCGTGGA
CTATGTGGCCAGCCAGGCTACAACCGCCAAGAAGCTGCGCGGTGGTGTTGTGTTCGTGGACGAGGTGCCT
AAAGGACTGACCGGCAAGTTGGACGCCCGCAAGATCCGCGAGATTCTCATTAAGGCCAAGAAGGGCGGCA
AGATCGCCGTGTAATTCGAATTCGATATCAAGCTTATCGATAATCAACCTCTGGATTACAAAATTTGTGA
AAGATTGACTGGTATTCTTAACTATGTTGCTCCTTTTACGCTATGTGGATACGCTGCTTTAATGCCTTTG
TATCATGCTATTGCTTCCCGTATGGCTTTCATTTTCTCCTCCTTGTATAAATCCTGGTTGCTGTCTCTTT
ATGAGGAGTTGTGGCCCGTTGTCAGGCAACGTGGCGTGGTGTGCACTGTGTTTGCTGACGCAACCCCCAC
TGGTTGGGGCATTGCCACCACCTGTCAGCTCCTTTCCGGGACTTTCGCTTTCCCCCTCCCTATTGCCACG
GCGGAACTCATCGCCGCCTGCCTTGCCCGCTGCTGGACAGGGGCTCGGCTGTTGGGCACTGACAATTCCG
TGGTGTTGTCGGGGAAATCATCGTCCTTTCCTTGGCTGCTCGCCTGTGTTGCCACCTGGATTCTGCGCGG
GACGTCCTTCTGCTACGTCCCTTCGGCCCTCAATCCAGCGGACCTTCCTTCCCGCGGCCTGCTGCCGGCT
CTGCGGCCTCTTCCGCGTCTTCGCCTTCGCCCTCAGACGAGTCGGATCTCCCTTTGGGCCGCCTCCCCGC
ATCGATACCGTCGACTCGCTGATCAGCCTCGACTGTGCCTTCTAGTTGCCAGCCATCTGTTGTTTGCCCC
TCCCCCGTGCCTTCCTTGACCCTGGAAGGTGCCACTCCCACTGTCCTTTCCTAATAAAATGAGGAAATTG
CATCGCATTGTCTGAGTAGGTGTCATTCTATTCTGGGGGGTGGGGTGGGGCAGGACAGCAAGGGGGAGGA
TTGGGAAGACAATAGCAGGCATGCTGGGGATGCGGTGGGCTCTATGGCTTCTGAGGCGGAAAGAACCAGC
TGGGGCTCGACTAGAGCATGGCTACGTAGATAAGTAGCATGGCGGGTTAATCATTAACTACAAGGAACCC
CTAGTGATGGAGTTGGCCACTCCCTCTCTGCGCGCTCGCTCGCTCACTGAGGCCGGGCGACCAAAGGTCG
CCCGACGCCCGGGCGGCCTCAGTGAGCGAGCGAGCGCGCAGAGCTTTTTGCAAAAGCCTAGGCCTCCAAA
AAAGCCTCCTCACTACTTCTGGAATAGCTCAGAGGCCGAGGCGGCCTCGGCCTCTGCATAAATAAAAAAA
ATTAGTCAGCCATGGGGCGGAGAATGGGCGGAACTGGGCGGAGTTAGGGGCGGGATGGGCGGAGTTAGGG
GCGGGACTATGGTTGCTGACTAATTGAGATGCATGCTTTGCATACTTCTGCCTGCTGGGGAGCCTGGGGA
CTTTCCACACCTGGTTGCTGACTAATTGAGATGCATGCTTTGCATACTTCTGCCTGCTGGGGAGCCTGGG
GACTTTCCACACCCTAACTGACACACATTCCACAGCTGCATTAATGAATCGGCCAACGCGCGGGGAGAGG
CGGTTTGCGTATTGGGCGCTCTTCCGCTTCCTCGCTCACTGACTCGCTGCGCTCGGTCGTTCGGCTGCGG
CGAGCGGTATCAGCTCACTCAAAGGCGGTAATACGGTTATCCACAGAATCAGGGGATAACGCAGGAAAGA
ACATGTGAGCAAAAGGCCAGCAAAAGGCCAGGAACCGTAAAAAGGCCGCGTTGCTGGCGTTTTTCCATAG
GCTCCGCCCCCCTGACGAGCATCACAAAAATCGACGCTCAAGTCAGAGGTGGCGAAACCCGACAGGACTA
TAAAGATACCAGGCGTTTCCCCCTGGAAGCTCCCTCGTGCGCTCTCCTGTTCCGACCCTGCCGCTTACCG
GATACCTGTCCGCCTTTCTCCCTTCGGGAAGCGTGGCGCTTTCTCATAGCTCACGCTGTAGGTATCTCAG
TTCGGTGTAGGTCGTTCGCTCCAAGCTGGGCTGTGTGCACGAACCCCCCGTTCAGCCCGACCGCTGCGCC
TTATCCGGTAACTATCGTCTTGAGTCCAACCCGGTAAGACACGACTTATCGCCACTGGCAGCAGCCACTG
GTAACAGGATTAGCAGAGCGAGGTATGTAGGCGGTGCTACAGAGTTCTTGAAGTGGTGGCCTAACTACGG
CTACACTAGAAGAACAGTATTTGGTATCTGCGCTCTGCTGAAGCCAGTTACCTTCGGAAAAAGAGTTGGT
AGCTCTTGATCCGGCAAACAAACCACCGCTGGTAGCGGTGGTTTTTTTGTTTGCAAGCAGCAGATTACGC
GCAGAAAAAAAGGATCTCAAGAAGATCCTTTGATCTTTTCTACGGGGTCTGACGCTCAGTGGAACGAAAA
CTCACGTTAAGGGATTTTGGTCATGAGATTATCAAAAAGGATCTTCACCTAGATCCTTTTAAATTAAAAA
TGAAGTTTTAAATCAATCTAAAGTATATATGAGTAAACTTGGTCTGACAGTTACCAATGCTTAATCAGTG
AGGCACCTATCTCAGCGATCTGTCTATTTCGTTCATCCATAGTTGCCTGACTCCCCGTCGTGTAGATAAC
TACGATACGGGAGGGCTTACCATCTGGCCCCAGTGCTGCAATGATACCGCGAGACCCACGCTCACCGGCT
CCAGATTTATCAGCAATAAACCAGCCAGCCGGAAGGGCCGAGCGCAGAAGTGGTCCTGCAACTTTATCCG
CCTCCATCCAGTCTATTAATTGTTGCCGGGAAGCTAGAGTAAGTAGTTCGCCAGTTAATAGTTTGCGCAA
CGTTGTTGCCATTGCTACAGGCATCGTGGTGTCACGCTCGTCGTTTGGTATGGCTTCATTCAGCTCCGGT
TCCCAACGATCAAGGCGAGTTACATGATCCCCCATGTTGTGCAAAAAAGCGGTTAGCTCCTTCGGTCCTC
CGATCGTTGTCAGAAGTAAGTTGGCCGCAGTGTTATCACTCATGGTTATGGCAGCACTGCATAATTCTCT
TACTGTCATGCCATCCGTAAGATGCTTTTCTGTGACTGGTGAGTACTCAACCAAGTCATTCTGAGAATAG
TGTATGCGGCGACCGAGTTGCTCTTGCCCGGCGTCAATACGGGATAATACCGCGCCACATAGCAGAACTT
TAAAAGTGCTCATCATTGGAAAACGTTCTTCGGGGCGAAAACTCTCAAGGATCTTACCGCTGTTGAGATC
CAGTTCGATGTAACCCACTCGTGCACCCAACTGATCTTCAGCATCTTTTACTTTCACCAGCGTTTCTGGG
TGAGCAAAAACAGGAAGGCAAAATGCCGCAAAAAAGGGAATAAGGGCGACACGGAAATGTTGAATACTCA
TACTCTTCCTTTTTCAATATTATTGAAGCATTTATCAGGGTTATTGTCTCATGAGCGGATACATATTTGA
ATGTATTTAGAAAAATAAACAAATAGGGGTTCCGCGCACATTTCCCCGAAAAGTGCCACCTGACGTCTAA
GAAACCATTATTATCATGACATTAACCTATAAAAATAGGCGTATCACGAGGCCCTTTCGTCTCGCGCGTT
TCGGTGATGACGGTGAAAACCTCTGACACATGCAGCTCCCGGAGACGGTCACAGCTTGTCTGTAAGCGGA
TGCCGGGAGCAGACAAGCCCGTCAGGGCGCGTCAGCGGGTGTTGGCGGGTGTCGGGGCTGGCTTAACTAT
GCGGCATCAGAGCAGATTGTACTGAGAGTGCACCATTCGACGCTCTCCCTTATGCGACTCCTGCATTAGG
AAGCAGCCCAGTAGTAGGTTGAGGCCGTTGAGCACCGCCGCCGCAAGGAATGGTGCATGCAAGGAGATGG
CGCCCAACAGTCCCCCGGCCACGGGGCCTGCCACCATACCCACGCCGAAACAAGCGCTCATGAGCCCGAA
GTGGCGAGCCCGATCTTCCCCATCGGTGATGTCGGCGATATAGGCGCCAGCAACCGCACCTGTGGCGCCG
GTGATGCCGGCCACGATGCGTCCGGCGTAGAGGATCTGGCTAGCGATGACCCTGCTGATTGGTTCGCTGA
CCATTTCCGGGTGCGGGACGGCGTTACCAGAAACTCAGAAGGTTCGTCCAACCAAACCGACTCTGACGGC
AGTTTACGAGAGAGATGATAGGGTCTGCTTCAGTAAGCCAGATGCTACACAATTAGGCTTGTACATATTG
TCGTTAGAACGCGGCTACAATTAATACATAACCTTATGTATCATACACATACGATTTAGGTGACACTATA
GAATACACGGAATTAATTC
Features (pLannotate 1.2.2; 26 found; start..end, strand, type, name):
      2..133     -  repeat_region  AAV2 ITR (fragment): inverted terminal repeat of adeno-associated virus serotype 2 inverted
    191..439     +  CDS            (3-F)Tyr-EGFP (fragment): (3-F)Tyr-EGFP is a basic (constitutively fluorescent) green fluorescent protein published in 2004, derived from Aequorea victoria.
    457..483     -  misc_feature   MCS (fragment): pBluescript multiple cloning site
    484..508     +  protein_bind   attB1: mutant version of attB; recombination site for the Gateway® BP reaction BP Clonase™
    791..811     -  protein_bind   attB4: mutant version of attB; core recombination site for the Gateway® BP reaction BP Clonase™
    812..839     +  misc_feature   pause site (fragment): RNA polymerase II transcriptional pause signal from the human α2 globin gene
    952..972     +  protein_bind   attB3: mutant version of attB; core recombination site for the Gateway® BP reaction BP Clonase™
    999..1017    +  promoter       T3 promoter: promoter for bacteriophage T3 RNA polymerase
   1081..1099    -  promoter       T7 promoter: promoter for bacteriophage T7 RNA polymerase
   1126..1146    -  protein_bind   attB2: mutant version of attB; core recombination site for the Gateway® BP reaction BP Clonase™
   1232..2884    +  CDS            luciferase: firefly luciferase synthetic luc2 version of the luciferase gene
   2888..2912    +  misc_feature   MCS (fragment): pBluescript multiple cloning site
   2912..3500    +  misc_feature   WPRE: woodchuck hepatitis virus posttranscriptional regulatory element
   3533..3757    +  polyA_signal   bGH poly(A) signal: bovine growth hormone polyadenylation signal
   3761..3782    +  promoter       SV40 promoter (fragment): SV40 enhancer and early promoter
   3843..3934    +  repeat_region  AAV2 ITR (fragment): inverted terminal repeat of adeno-associated virus serotype 2 inverted
   3934..3963    -  repeat_region  AAV2 ITR (fragment): inverted terminal repeat of adeno-associated virus serotype 2 inverted
   3967..4296    -  promoter       SV40 promoter: SV40 enhancer and early promoter
   4303..4359    -  CDS            lacI (fragment): lac repressor; lacI; The lac repressor binds to the lac operator to inhibit transcription in E. coli. This inhibition can be relieved by adding lactose or isopropyl-β-D-thiogalactopyranoside (IPTG).
   4542..5130    -  rep_origin     ori: high-copy-number ColE1/pMB1/pBR322/pUC origin of replication
   5301..6161    -  CDS            AmpR: β-lactamase; bla; confers resistance to ampicillin, carbenicillin, and related antibiotics
   6162..6266    -  promoter       AmpR promoter: bla
   6361..6396    +  CDS            rop (fragment): Rop protein, which maintains plasmids at low copy number; rop
   6498..6546    +  misc_feature   bom (fragment): basis of mobility region from pBR322
   6547..6826    -  CDS            TcR (fragment): tetracycline efflux protein; tet; confers resistance to tetracycline
   7054..7072    +  promoter       SP6 promoter: promoter for bacteriophage SP6 RNA polymerase
