[The description below was written by a language model from this plasmid's Addgene catalogue record and pLannotate feature annotations shown in this document.]
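Description:
pAAV_ER-RE_MLPmin_BC1063-luc2 is a 7.1 kb AAV transfer plasmid for mammalian cells that carries a synthetic pathway sensor for estrogen receptor activity. It is propagated in E. coli at high copy through a ColE1/pUC-type origin and selected with ampicillin via the β-lactamase gene. The catalogue specifies a recombination-deficient "stable" strain, which is the usual choice for preserving the repeat-rich AAV2 inverted terminal repeats. The ITRs are annotated as fragments at both ends of the reporter cassette. They allow the intervening DNA to be packaged into recombinant AAV particles when rep/cap and helper functions are supplied, although the plasmid can also be transfected directly.

According to the record, the payload is twelve clustered estrogen receptor response elements placed upstream of an MLP minimal promoter, so transcription depends on activated receptor binding to the elements. These sensor parts are not annotated by name in the feature table. They presumably lie in the intervals between the Gateway attB1, attB4, attB3 and attB2 sites, which reflect multi-fragment Gateway assembly. A fragment of an RNA polymerase II pause site is also annotated there, an element generally used to limit read-through background. A short segment flanked by opposing T3 and T7 promoter sequences sits between attB3 and attB2 and plausibly holds barcode 1063, though the annotation does not say so. Downstream are the luc2 firefly luciferase coding sequence, a WPRE to enhance transcript expression, and a bGH polyadenylation signal.

The transcript therefore gives two readouts, luminescence for single assays and a unique expressed barcode for pooled, sequencing-based multiplexed profiling of compound effects across many pathways. Small EGFP, lacI, rop and TcR fragments appear to be backbone remnants.
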