Addgene plasmid #227109: pAAV_ER-RE_MLPmin_BC1063-luc2
Purpose: Estrogen receptor response element for luciferase and barcode assays; barcode BC1063
Depositing lab: Michael Wehr. Depositing organization: Systasy Bioscience GmbH. Publication: Polypharmacological profiling across protein target families and cellular pathways using the multiplexed cell-based assay platform safetyProfiler reveals efficacy, potency and side effects of drugs. Popovic L, Brankatschk B, Palladino G, Rossner MJ, Wehr MC. Biomed Pharmacother. 2024 Nov;180:117523. doi: 10.1016/j.biopha.2024.117523. Epub 2024 Oct 14. PubMed 39405910.
Backbone
  Vector backbone: pAAV
  Vector type: Mammalian Expression, AAV
Growth in bacteria
  Bacterial resistance: Ampicillin, 100 μg/mL
  Growth temperature: 37°C
  Growth strain: NEB Stable
  Copy number: High Copy
Gene/Insert
  Gene/Insert name: 12x clustered ER response element linked to MLP minimal promoter driving barcode 1063 and a luciferase reporter gene
  Species: Synthetic
  Cloning method: Gateway Cloning
Terms and licenses: Academic/Nonprofit Terms; Industry Terms: Not Available to Industry
How to cite: pAAV_ER-RE_MLPmin_BC1063-luc2 was a gift from Michael Wehr (Addgene plasmid # 227109 ; http://n2t.net/addgene:227109 ; RRID:Addgene_227109)
